>Addgene plasmid #141686 | TFORF0758 | addgene full sequence | sequence record 391484 | Addgene NGS Result
TTAATGTAGTCTTATGCAATACTCTTGTAGTCTTGCAACATGGTAACGATGAGTTAGCAACATGCCTTAC
AAGGAGAGAAAAAGCACCGTGCATGCCGATTGGTGGAAGTAAGGTGGTACGATCGTGCCTTATTAGGAAG
GCAACAGACGGGTCTGACATGGATTGGACGAACCACTGAATTGCCGCATTGCAGAGATATTGTATTTAAG
TGCCTAGCTCGATACATAAACGGGTCTCTCTGGTTAGACCAGATCTGAGCCTGGGAGCTCTCTGGCTAAC
TAGGGAACCCACTGCTTAAGCCTCAATAAAGCTTGCCTTGAGTGCTTCAAGTAGTGTGTGCCCGTCTGTT
GTGTGACTCTGGTAACTAGAGATCCCTCAGACCCTTTTAGTCAGTGTGGAAAATCTCTAGCAGTGGCGCC
CGAACAGGGACTTGAAAGCGAAAGGGAAACCAGAGGAGCTCTCTCGACGCAGGACTCGGCTTGCTGAAGC
GCGCACGGCAAGAGGCGAGGGGCGGCGACTGGTGAGTACGCCAAAAATTTTGACTAGCGGAGGCTAGAAG
GAGAGAGATGGGTGCGAGAGCGTCAGTATTAAGCGGGGGAGAATTAGATCGCGATGGGAAAAAATTCGGT
TAAGGCCAGGGGGAAAGAAAAAATATAAATTAAAACATATAGTATGGGCAAGCAGGGAGCTAGAACGATT
CGCAGTTAATCCTGGCCTGTTAGAAACATCAGAAGGCTGTAGACAAATACTGGGACAGCTACAACCATCC
CTTCAGACAGGATCAGAAGAACTTAGATCATTATATAATACAGTAGCAACCCTCTATTGTGTGCATCAAA
GGATAGAGATAAAAGACACCAAGGAAGCTTTAGACAAGATAGAGGAAGAGCAAAACAAAAGTAAGACCAC
CGCACAGCAAGCGGCCGCTGATCTTCAGACCTGGAGGAGGAGATATGAGGGACAATTGGAGAAGTGAATT
ATATAAATATAAAGTAGTAAAAATTGAACCATTAGGAGTAGCACCCACCAAGGCAAAGAGAAGAGTGGTG
CAGAGAGAAAAAAGAGCAGTGGGAATAGGAGCTTTGTTCCTTGGGTTCTTGGGAGCAGCAGGAAGCACTA
TGGGCGCAGCGTCAATGACGCTGACGGTACAGGCCAGACAATTATTGTCTGGTATAGTGCAGCAGCAGAA
CAATTTGCTGAGGGCTATTGAGGCGCAACAGCATCTGTTGCAACTCACAGTCTGGGGCATCAAGCAGCTC
CAGGCAAGAATCCTGGCTGTGGAAAGATACCTAAAGGATCAACAGCTCCTGGGGATTTGGGGTTGCTCTG
GAAAACTCATTTGCACCACTGCTGTGCCTTGGAATGCTAGTTGGAGTAATAAATCTCTGGAACAGATTTG
GAATCACACGACCTGGATGGAGTGGGACAGAGAAATTAACAATTACACAAGCTTAATACACTCCTTAATT
GAAGAATCGCAAAACCAGCAAGAAAAGAATGAACAAGAATTATTGGAATTAGATAAATGGGCAAGTTTGT
GGAATTGGTTTAACATAACAAATTGGCTGTGGTATATAAAATTATTCATAATGATAGTAGGAGGCTTGGT
AGGTTTAAGAATAGTTTTTGCTGTACTTTCTATAGTGAATAGAGTTAGGCAGGGATATTCACCATTATCG
TTTCAGACCCACCTCCCAACCCCGAGGGGACCCATGCATTGCATCTCAATTAGTCAGCAACCAGGTGTGG
AAAGTCCCCAGGCTCCCCAGCAGGCAGAAGTATGCAAAGCATGCGTCTCAATTAGTCAGCAACCATAGTC
CCGCCCCTAACTCCGCCCATCCCGCCCCTAACTCCGCCCAGTTCCGCCCATTCTCCGCCCCATGGCTGAC
TAATTTTTTTTATTTATGCAGAGGCCGAGGCCGCCTCGGCCTCTGAGCTATTCCAGAAGTAGTGAGGAGG
CTTTTTTGGAGGCCTAGGCTTTTGCAAAAAGCTTTCTAGAGGTACCACCGGAGCTTACCATGACCGAGTA
CAAGCCCACGGTGCGCCTCGCCACCCGCGACGACGTCCCCAGGGCCGTACGCACCCTCGCCGCCGCGTTC
GCCGACTACCCCGCCACGCGCCACACCGTCGATCCGGACCGCCACATCGAGCGGGTCACCGAGCTGCAAG
AACTCTTCCTCACGCGCGTCGGGCTCGACATCGGCAAGGTGTGGGTCGCGGACGACGGCGCCGCCGTGGC
GGTCTGGACCACGCCGGAGAGCGTCGAAGCGGGGGCGGTGTTCGCCGAGATCGGCCCGCGCATGGCCGAG
TTGAGCGGTTCCCGGCTGGCCGCGCAGCAACAGATGGAAGGCCTCCTGGCGCCGCACCGGCCCAAGGAGC
CCGCGTGGTTCCTGGCCACCGTCGGCGTCTCGCCCGACCACCAGGGCAAGGGTCTGGGCAGCGCCGTCGT
GCTCCCCGGAGTGGAGGCGGCCGAGCGCGCCGGGGTGCCCGCCTTCCTGGAGACCTCCGCGCCCCGCAAC
CTCCCCTTCTACGAGCGGCTCGGCTTCACCGTCACCGCCGACGTCGAGGTGCCCGAAGGACCGCGCACCT
GGTGCATGACCCGCAAGCCCGGTGCCAGTTAACGAATTCTAGATCTTGAGACAAATGGCAGTATTCATCC
ACAATTTTAAAAGAAAAGGGGGGATTGGGGGGTACAGTGCAGGGGAAAGAATAGTAGACATAATAGCAAC
AGACATACAAACTAAAGAATTACAAAAACAAATTACAAAAATTCAAAATTTTCGGGTTTATTACAGGGAC
AGCAGAGATCCACTTTGGCGCCGGCTCGAGGCCTGCAGGTGCAAAGATGGATAAAGTTTTAAACAGAGAG
GAATCTTTGCAGCTAATGGACCTTCTAGGTCTTGAAAGGAGTGGGAATTGGCTCCGGTGCCCGTCAGTGG
GCAGAGCGCACATCGCCCACAGTCCCCGAGAAGTTGGGGGGAGGGGTCGGCAATTGAACCGGTGCCTAGA
GAAGGTGGCGCGGGGTAAACTGGGAAAGTGATGTCGTGTACTGGCTCCGCCTTTTTCCCGAGGGTGGGGG
AGAACCGTATATAAGTGCAGTAGTCGCCGTGAACGTTCTTTTTCGCAACGGGTTTGCCGCCAGAACACAG
GTAAGTGCCGTGTGTGGTTCCCGCGGGCCTGGCCTCTTTACGGGTTATGGCCCTTGCGTGCCTTGAATTA
CTTCCACCTGGCTGCAGTACGTGATTCTTGATCCCGAGCTTCGGGTTGGAAGTGGGTGGGAGAGTTCGAG
GCCTTGCGCTTAAGGAGCCCCTTCGCCTCGTGCTTGAGTTGAGGCCTGGCCTGGGCGCTGGGGCCGCCGC
GTGCGAATCTGGTGGCACCTTCGCGCCTGTCTCGCTGCTTTCGATAAGTCTCTAGCCATTTAAAATTTTT
GATGACCTGCTGCGACGCTTTTTTTCTGGCAAGATAGTCTTGTAAATGCGGGCCAAGATCTGCACACTGG
TATTTCGGTTTTTGGGGCCGCGGGCGGCGACGGGGCCCGTGCGTCCCAGCGCACATGTTCGGCGAGGCGG
GGCCTGCGAGCGCGGCCACCGAGAATCGGACGGGGGTAGTCTCAAGCTGGCCGGCCTGCTCTGGTGCCTG
GCCTCGCGCCGCCGTGTATCGCCCCGCCCTGGGCGGCAAGGCTGGCCCGGTCGGCACCAGTTGCGTGAGC
GGAAAGATGGCCGCTTCCCGGCCCTGCTGCAGGGAGCTCAAAATGGAGGACGCGGCGCTCGGGAGAGCGG
GCGGGTGAGTCACCCACACAAAGGAAAAGGGCCTTTCCGTCCTCAGCCGTCGCTTCATGTGACTCCACGG
AGTACCGGGCGCCGTCCAGGCACCTCGATTAGTTCTCGAGCTTTTGGAGTACGTCGTCTTTAGGTTGGGG
GGAGGGGTTTTATGCGATGGAGTTTCCCCACACTGAGTGGGTGGAGACTGAAGTTAGGCCAGCTTGGCAC
TTGATGTAATTCTCCTTGGAATTTGCCCTTTTTGAGTTTGGATCTTGGTTCATTCTCAAGCCTCAGACAG
TGGTTCAAAGTTTTTTTCTTCCATTTCAGGTGTCGTGAGGCTAGCACCGCCACCATGCCCCGCGCCTTCC
TGGTCAGGAGTCGGCGTCCACAGCCCCCCAACTGGGGCCATCTGCCTGACCAGCTCCGGGGAGATGCCTA
TATCCCAGACTGCAGCAGCCTGGGGGGGCCACCGGCACAACAGTCGTCCAGTGTCAGGGATCCGTGGACA
GCGCAGCCCACACAGGGCAACCTGACCTCTGCTCCCAGGGGCCCTGGGACGCTGGGCTGCCCGCTCTGCC
CTAAGGCCTTCCCTCTGCAGCGCATGCTGACAAGGCACCTCAAGTGCCACAGCCCCGTGCGCCGCCACCT
GTGCCGCTGTTGTGGCAAGGGCTTTCATGACGCCTTCGATCTCAAGCGCCACATGAGGACTCACACTGGG
ATCCGGCCCTTCCGCTGCAGTGCTTGCGGGAAAGCGTTTACGCAGCGCTGCTCCCTGGAAGCTCACCTTG
CTAAGGTGCATGGACAGCCGGCCAGCTACGCTTACCGTGAGCGCCGCGAGAAGCTGCACGTGTGCGAGGA
CTGCGGCTTCACCAGCTCCCGGCCCGACACCTACGCACAGCACCGCGCCCTGCACCGCGCAGCCTAGTAA
TGAACTAGTCCGTAACTTGAAAGTATTTCGATTTCTTGGCTTTATATATCTTGTGGAAAGGACGATAATG
AGAAAGGTAGTGAAGCCGCACGCGTTAAGTCGACAATCAACCTCTGGATTACAAAATTTGTGAAAGATTG
ACTGGTATTCTTAACTATGTTGCTCCTTTTACGCTATGTGGATACGCTGCTTTAATGCCTTTGTATCATG
CTATTGCTTCCCGTATGGCTTTCATTTTCTCCTCCTTGTATAAATCCTGGTTGCTGTCTCTTTATGAGGA
GTTGTGGCCCGTTGTCAGGCAACGTGGCGTGGTGTGCACTGTGTTTGCTGACGCAACCCCCACTGGTTGG
GGCATTGCCACCACCTGTCAGCTCCTTTCCGGGACTTTCGCTTTCCCCCTCCCTATTGCCACGGCGGAAC
TCATCGCCGCCTGCCTTGCCCGCTGCTGGACAGGGGCTCGGCTGTTGGGCACTGACAATTCCGTGGTGTT
GTCGGGGAAATCATCGTCCTTTCCTTGGCTGCTCGCCTGTGTTGCCACCTGGATTCTGCGCGGGACGTCC
TTCTGCTACGTCCCTTCGGCCCTCAATCCAGCGGACCTTCCTTCCCGCGGCCTGCTGCCGGCTCTGCGGC
CTCTTCCGCGTCTTCGCCTTCGCCCTCAGACGAGTCGGATCTCCCTTTGGGCCGCCTCCCCGCGTCGACT
TTAAGACCAATGACTTACAAGGCAGCTGTAGATCTTAGCCACTTTTTAAAAGAAAAGGGGGGACTGGAAG
GGCTAATTCACTCCCAACGAAGACAAGATCTGCTTTTTGCTTGTACTGGGTCTCTCTGGTTAGACCAGAT
CTGAGCCTGGGAGCTCTCTGGCTAACTAGGGAACCCACTGCTTAAGCCTCAATAAAGCTTGCCTTGAGTG
CTTCAAGTAGTGTGTGCCCGTCTGTTGTGTGACTCTGGTAACTAGAGATCCCTCAGACCCTTTTAGTCAG
TGTGGAAAATCTCTAGCAGTACGTATAGTAGTTCATGTCATCTTATTATTCAGTATTTATAACTTGCAAA
GAAATGAATATCAGAGAGTGAGAGGAACTTGTTTATTGCAGCTTATAATGGTTACAAATAAAGCAATAGC
ATCACAAATTTCACAAATAAAGCATTTTTTTCACTGCATTCTAGTTGTGGTTTGTCCAAACTCATCAATG
TATCTTATCATGTCTGGCTCTAGCTATCCCGCCCCTAACTCCGCCCATCCCGCCCCTAACTCCGCCCAGT
TCCGCCCATTCTCCGCCCCATGGCTGACTAATTTTTTTTATTTATGCAGAGGCCGAGGCCGCCTCGGCCT
CTGAGCTATTCCAGAAGTAGTGAGGAGGCTTTTTTGGAGGCCTAGGGACGTACCCAATTCGCCCTATAGT
GAGTCGTATTACGCGCGCTCACTGGCCGTCGTTTTACAACGTCGTGACTGGGAAAACCCTGGCGTTACCC
AACTTAATCGCCTTGCAGCACATCCCCCTTTCGCCAGCTGGCGTAATAGCGAAGAGGCCCGCACCGATCG
CCCTTCCCAACAGTTGCGCAGCCTGAATGGCGAATGGG
[124 nt withheld, positions 6269-6392]
C
[91 nt withheld, positions 6394-6484]
A
[49 nt withheld, positions 6486-6534]
CCTTTGACGTTGGAGTCCACGTTCTTT
[37 nt withheld, positions 6562-6598]
ACCCTATCTCGGTCTATTCTTTTGATTTATAAGGGATTTTGCCGATTTCGGCCTATTGGTTAAAAAATGA
GCTGATTTAACAAAAATTTAACGCGAATTTTAACAAAATATTAACGCTTACAATTTAGGTGGCACTTTTC
GGGGAAATGTGCGCGGAACCCCTATTTGTTTATTTTTCTAAATACATTCAAATATGTATCCGCTCATGAG
ACAATAACCCTGATAAATGCTTCAATAATATTGAAAAAGGAAGAGTATGAGTATTCAACATTTCCGTGTC
GCCCTTATTCCCTTTTTTGCGGCATTTTGCCTTCCTGTTTTTGCTCACCCAGAAACGCTGGTGAAAGTAA
AAGATGCTGAAGATCAGTTGGGTGCACGAGTGGGTTACATCGAACTGGATCTCAACAGCGGTAAGATCCT
TGAGAGTTTTCGCCCCGAAGAACGTTTTCCAATGATGAGCACTTTTAAAGTTCTGCTATGTGGCGCGGTA
TTATCCCGTATTGACGCCGGGCAAGAGCAACTCGGTCGCCGCATACACTATTCTCAGAATGACTTGGTTG
AGTACTCACCAGTCACAGAAAAGCATCTTACGGATGGCATGACAGTAAGAGAATTATGCAGTGCTGCCAT
AACCATGAGTGATAACACTGCGGCCAACTTACTTCTGACAACGATCGGAGGACCGAAGGAGCTAACCGCT
TTTTTGCACAACATGGGGGATCATGTAACTCGCCTTGATCGTTGGGAACCGGAGCTGAATGAAGCCATAC
CAAACGACGAGCGTGACACCACGATGCCTGTAGCAATGGCAACAACGTTGCGCAAACTATTAACTGGCGA
ACTACTTACTCTAGCTTCCCGGCAACAATTAATAGACTGGATGGAGGCGGATAAAGTTGCAGGACCACTT
CTGCGCTCGGCCCTTCCGGCTGGCTGGTTTATTGCTGATAAATCTGGAGCCGGTGAGCGTGGGTCTCGCG
GTATCATTGCAGCACTGGGGCCAGATGGTAAGCCCTCCCGTATCGTAGTTATCTACACGACGGGGAGTCA
GGCAACTATGGATGAACGAAATAGACAGATCGCTGAGATAGGTGCCTCACTGATTAAGCATTGGTAACTG
TCAGACCAAGTTTACTCATATATACTTTAGATTGATTTAAAACTTCATTTTTAATTTAAAAGGATCTAGG
TGAAGATCCTTTTTGATAATCTCATGACCAAAATCCCTTAACGTGAGTTTTCGTTCCACTGAGCGTCAGA
CCCCGTAGAAAAGATCAAAGGATCTTCTTGAGATCCTTTTTTTCTGCGCGTAATCTGCTGCTTGCAAACA
AAAAAACCACCGCTACCAGCGGTGGTTTGTTTGCCGGATCAAGAGCTACCAACTCTTTTTCCGAAGGTAA
CTGGCTTCAGCAGAGCGCAGATACCAAATACTGTTCTTCTAGTGTAGCCGTAGTTAGGCCACCACTTCAA
GAACTCTGTAGCACCGCCTACATACCTCGCTCTGCTAATCCTGTTACCAGTGGCTGCTGCCAGTGGCGAT
AAGTCGTGTCTTACCGGGTTGGACTCAAGACGATAGTTACCGGATAAGGCGCAGCGGTCGGGCTGAACGG
GGGGTTCGTGCACACAGCCCAGCTTGGAGCGAACGACCTACACCGAACTGAGATACCTACAGCGTGAGCT
ATGAGAAAGCGCCACGCTTCCCGAAGGGAGAAAGGCGGACAGGTATCCGGTAAGCGGCAGGGTCGGAACA
GGAGAGCGCACGAGGGAGCTTCCAGGGGGAAACGCCTGGTATCTTTATAGTCCTGTCGGGTTTCGCCACC
TCTGACTTGAGCGTCGATTTTTGTGATGCTCGTCAGGGGGGCGGAGCCTATGGAAAAACGCCAGCAACGC
GGCCTTTTTACGGTTCCTGGCCTTTTGCTGGCCTTTTGCTCACATGTTCTTTCCTGCGTTATCCCCTGAT
TCTGTGGATAACCGTATTACCGCCTTTGAGTGAGCTGATACCGCTCGCCGCAGCCGAACGACCGAGCGCA
GCGAGTCAGTGAGCGAGGAAGCGGAAGAGCGCCCAATACGCAAACCGCCTCTCCCCGCGCGTTGGCCGAT
TCATTAATGCAGCTGGCACGACAGGTTTCCCGACTGGAAAGCGGGCAGTGAGCGCAACGCAATTAATGTG
AGTTAGCTCACTCATTAGGCACCCCAGGCTTTACACTTTATGCTTCCGGCTCGTATGTTGTGTGGAATTG
TGAGCGGATAACAATTTCACACAGGAAACAGCTATGACCATGATTACGCCAAGCGCGCAATTAACCCTCA
CTAAAGGGAACAAAAGCTGGAGCTGCAAGC
Features (pLannotate 1.2.2; 31 found; start..end, strand, type, name):
      5..231     +  promoter       RSV promoter: Rous sarcoma virus enhancer/promoter
    232..412     +  LTR            5' LTR (truncated): truncated 5' long terminal repeat (LTR) from HIV-1
    459..584     +  misc_feature   HIV-1 Ψ: packaging signal of human immunodeficiency virus type 1
    568..931     +  CDS            HIV-1 gag (fragment): gag protein from human immunodeficiency virus 1; gag
   1077..1310    +  misc_feature   RRE: The Rev response element (RRE) of HIV-1 allows for Rev-dependent mRNA export from the nucleus to the cytoplasm.
   1687..1713    +  CDS            Rev (fragment): human immunodeficiency virus 1 (HIV-1) Rev protein; rev; enhances nuclear export of unspliced and incompletely spliced viral mRNAs
   1720..1743    +  promoter       SV40 promoter (fragment): SV40 early promoter
   1744..1815    +  promoter       SV40 promoter (fragment): SV40 enhancer and early promoter
   1839..1974    +  rep_origin     SV40 ori: SV40 origin of replication
   2020..2616    +  CDS            PuroR (fragment): puromycin N-acetyltransferase; pac from Streptomyces; confers resistance to puromycin
   2665..2782    +  misc_feature   cPPT/CTS: central polypurine tract and central termination sequence of HIV-1
   2847..2913    +  CDS            small t antigen (fragment): SV40 (simian virus 40) small t antigen
   2920..4098    +  promoter       EF-1α promoter: strong constitutive promoter for human elongation factor EF-1α
   4115..4678    +  CDS            Ovol3: OVOL3_MOUSE - Protein inferred from homology: Swiss-Prot protein existence level 3. May act as a transcription regulator. From Mus musculus (Mouse).
   4700..4753    +  promoter       U6 promoter (fragment): RNA polymerase III promoter for human U6 snRNA
   4795..5383    +  misc_feature   WPRE: woodchuck hepatitis virus posttranscriptional regulatory element
   5434..5453    +  misc_feature   cPPT/CTS (fragment): central polypurine tract and central termination sequence of HIV-1
   5455..5688    +  LTR            3' LTR (ΔU3): self-inactivating 3' long terminal repeat (LTR) from HIV-1
   5766..5887    +  polyA_signal   SV40 poly(A) signal: SV40 polyadenylation signal
   5927..6062    +  rep_origin     SV40 ori: SV40 origin of replication
   6083..6101    -  promoter       T7 promoter: promoter for bacteriophage T7 RNA polymerase
   6109..6264    +  CDS            lacZα (fragment): LacZα fragment of β-galactosidase; lacZ fragment
   6269..6697    +  rep_origin     f1 ori (sequence partly withheld): f1 bacteriophage origin of replication; arrow indicates direction of (+) strand synthesis
   6750..6854    +  promoter       AmpR promoter: bla
   6855..7715    +  CDS            AmpR: β-lactamase; bla; confers resistance to ampicillin, carbenicillin, and related antibiotics
   7886..8474    +  rep_origin     ori: high-copy-number ColE1/pMB1/pBR322/pUC origin of replication
   8657..8749    +  CDS            lacI (fragment): lac repressor; lacI; The lac repressor binds to the lac operator to inhibit transcription in E. coli. This inhibition can be relieved by adding lactose or isopropyl-β-D-thiogalactopyranoside (IPTG).
   8762..8783    +  protein_bind   CAP binding site: CAP binding activates transcription in the presence of cAMP. E. coli catabolite activator protein
   8798..8828    +  promoter       lac promoter: promoter for the E. coli lac operon
   8836..8852    +  protein_bind   lac operator: The lac repressor binds to the lac operator to inhibit transcription in E. coli. This inhibition can be relieved by adding lactose or isopropyl-β-D-thiogalactopyranoside (IPTG). lac repressor encoded by lacI
   8897..8915    +  promoter       T3 promoter: promoter for bacteriophage T3 RNA polymerase
