[The description below was written by a language model from this plasmid's Addgene catalogue record and pLannotate feature annotations shown in this document.]
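Description:
TFORF0758 is a lentiviral mammalian expression plasmid built on the pLX_TRC317 backbone, carrying the human transcription factor OVOL3 (also known as HOVO3) as a synthesized open reading frame under the strong constitutive EF-1α promoter. It belongs to a large collection of transcription factor ORF vectors in which each clone carries a unique 24-bp barcode, so that individual factors can be identified in pooled overexpression screens. The barcode is not annotated as its own feature. The automated annotation labels the ORF by homology to mouse Ovol3, but the catalogue entry records the insert as human. The sequenced plasmid is about 8.9 kb, consistent with the stated backbone and insert sizes.

The transfer cassette has a third-generation, self-inactivating layout. An RSV promoter drives a truncated HIV-1 5' LTR, followed by the Ψ packaging signal with a gag fragment, the RRE for Rev-dependent nuclear export of the genomic RNA, and a cPPT/CTS element that aids nuclear import. The cassette ends in a ΔU3 3' LTR that disables LTR promoter activity after integration. Within the provirus, an SV40 early promoter drives puromycin N-acetyltransferase for selection of transduced cells, upstream of the EF-1α–OVOL3 unit, and a WPRE downstream of the ORF enhances transcript stability and expression. A short U6 promoter fragment annotated between the ORF and the WPRE appears to be a backbone remnant rather than a functional promoter. Outside the LTRs are an SV40 poly(A) signal and origin, an f1 origin, the ampicillin resistance gene and a high-copy ColE1/pUC origin for propagation in E. coli. The depositor notes that the plasmid can recombine during bacterial growth.
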