Addgene plasmid #141686: TFORF0758
Purpose: Lentiviral vector for overexpressing transcription factor ORFs with unique 24-bp barcodes. Barcodes facilitate identification of transcription factors in pooled screens.
Depositing lab: Feng Zhang. Depositing organization: Broad Institute. Publication: A transcription factor atlas of directed differentiation. Joung J, Ma S, Tay T, Geiger-Schuller KR, Kirchgatterer PC, Verdine VK, Guo B, Arias-Garcia MA, Allen WE, Singh A, Kuksenko O, Abudayyeh OO, Gootenberg JS, Fu Z, Macrae RK, Buenrostro JD, Regev A, Zhang F. Cell. 2023 Jan 5;186(1):209-229.e26. doi: 10.1016/j.cell.2022.11.026. PubMed 36608654.
Backbone
  Vector backbone: pLX_TRC317
  Backbone manufacturer: Broad Institute Genetic Perturbation Platform
  Backbone size w/o insert (bp): 8264
  Vector type: Mammalian Expression, Lentiviral
  Selectable markers: Puromycin
Growth in bacteria
  Bacterial resistance: Ampicillin, 100 μg/mL
  Growth temperature: 37°C
  Growth strain: NEB Stable
  Copy number: High Copy
Gene/Insert
  Gene/Insert name: OVOL3
  Species: H. sapiens (human)
  Insert size (bp): 674
  Entrez Gene: OVOL3 (a.k.a. HOVO3)
  Promoter: EF1a
  Cloning method: Unknown
  Sequencing primers: 5′ GGGTGGAGACTGAAGTTAGGCCAG; 3′ CACATAGCGTAAAAGGAGCAACATAG
Terms and licenses: Academic/Nonprofit Terms; Industry Terms: Not Available to Industry
Depositor comments: NM_001302757,ENST00000633214 . The transcription factor ORF portion of this plasmid was synthesized by Genewiz. Please test multiple small colonies in case of plasmid recombination. To make this collection available in a timely manner, a portion of this collection was not fully sequenced by Addgene. If an Addgene verified full plasmid sequence is not available, please contact us prior to placing an order to request the full sequence.
How to cite: TFORF0758 was a gift from Feng Zhang (Addgene plasmid # 141686 ; http://n2t.net/addgene:141686 ; RRID:Addgene_141686)
