>Addgene plasmid #141686 | TFORF0758 | depositor partial sequence | sequence record 277195 | Insert
ACCGCCACCATGCCCCGCGCCTTCCTGGTCAGGAGTCGGCGTCCACAGCCCCCCAACTGGGGCCATCTGC
CTGACCAGCTCCGGGGAGATGCCTATATCCCAGACTGCAGCAGCCTGGGGGGGCCACCGGCACAACAGTC
GTCCAGTGTCAGGGATCCGTGGACAGCGCAGCCCACACAGGGCAACCTGACCTCTGCTCCCAGGGGCCCT
GGGACGCTGGGCTGCCCGCTCTGCCCTAAGGCCTTCCCTCTGCAGCGCATGCTGACAAGGCACCTCAAGT
GCCACAGCCCCGTGCGCCGCCACCTGTGCCGCTGTTGTGGCAAGGGCTTTCATGACGCCTTCGATCTCAA
GCGCCACATGAGGACTCACACTGGGATCCGGCCCTTCCGCTGCAGTGCTTGCGGGAAAGCGTTTACGCAG
CGCTGCTCCCTGGAAGCTCACCTTGCTAAGGTGCATGGACAGCCGGCCAGCTACGCTTACCGTGAGCGCC
GCGAGAAGCTGCACGTGTGCGAGGACTGCGGCTTCACCAGCTCCCGGCCCGACACCTACGCACAGCACCG
CGCCCTGCACCGCGCAGCCTAGTAATGAACTAGTCCGTAACTTGAAAGTATTTCGATTTCTTGGCTTTAT
ATATCTTGTGGAAAGGACGATAATGAGAAAGGTAGTGAAGCCGC
