>Addgene plasmid #141686 | TFORF0758 | depositor partial sequence | sequence record 277196 | Barcode
TAATGAGAAAGGTAGTGAAGCCGC
